Addgene plasmid #206127: Cav2.2 DomI pMT2
Purpose: expression of the N-terminus, Domain I and the I-II loop (amino acids 1-483) of rabbit Cav2.2 calcium channel
Depositing lab: Annette Dolphin. Depositing organization: University College London. Publication: Dominant-negative synthesis suppression of voltage-gated calcium channel Cav2.2 induced by truncated constructs. Raghib A, Bertaso F, Davies A, Page KM, Meir A, Bogdanov Y, Dolphin AC. J Neurosci. 2001 Nov 1;21(21):8495-504. 21/21/8495 PubMed 11606638.
Backbone
  Vector backbone: pMT2
  Backbone manufacturer: Genetics Institute Inc
  Backbone size w/o insert (bp): 5163
  Vector type: Mammalian Expression
Growth in bacteria
  Bacterial resistance: Ampicillin, 100 μg/mL
  Growth temperature: 37°C
  Growth strain: DH5alpha
  Copy number: High Copy
Gene/Insert
  Gene/Insert name: cacna1b (alt name: Cav2.2 alpha1B)
  Species: O. cuniculus (rabbit)
  Entrez Gene: CACNA1B
  Promoter: Ad MLP/TPL/SV40
  Cloning method: Restriction Enzyme; 5′ cloning site unknown (unknown if destroyed)
  Sequencing primers: 5′ AGCTTGAGGTGTGGCAGGCTT; 3′ GGTCGAACCATGATGGCAGC
Resource information
  A portion of this plasmid was derived from a plasmid made by: Yasuo Mori
Terms and licenses: Academic/Nonprofit Terms; Industry Terms: Not Available to Industry
How to cite: Cav2.2 DomI pMT2 was a gift from Annette Dolphin (Addgene plasmid # 206127 ; http://n2t.net/addgene:206127 ; RRID:Addgene_206127)
