[The description below was written by a language model from this plasmid's Addgene catalogue record and pLannotate feature annotations shown in this document.]
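Description:
Cav2.2 DomI pMT2 is a mammalian expression plasmid built on the pMT2 backbone and carrying a truncated rabbit CACNA1B (Cav2.2, alpha1B) cDNA. The insert encodes amino acids 1-483, comprising the cytoplasmic N-terminus, the first transmembrane domain and the intracellular I-II loop of the N-type voltage-gated calcium channel pore subunit. The sequenced record is 6,634 nt. In it the CACNA1B fragment is annotated as a roughly 1.45 kb coding region, consistent with the stated residue range. No epitope tag or fluorescent reporter is annotated. In bacteria the plasmid replicates from a high-copy ColE1/pUC-type origin and is selected with ampicillin through the bla gene. Short lacI, rop, bom and lacZα fragments are remnants of the backbone.

Expression uses the pMT2 arrangement recorded as Ad MLP/TPL/SV40: an SV40 enhancer and origin region placed next to the adenovirus major late promoter with its tripartite leader. The annotation tool marks the adenoviral stretches as fragments of the adenovirus polymerase and preterminal protein genes, which are most likely overlapping genomic sequence rather than expressed products. A chimeric adenovirus/immunoglobulin intron lies upstream of the insert. Downstream are a mouse DHFR coding sequence and the SV40 polyadenylation signal, so DHFR sits on the same transcript as a potential selectable or amplifiable marker. An adenovirus VA RNA gene is also present, an element generally included to enhance translation in transfected cells. The short chicken β-actin promoter hit is probably spurious. According to the associated publication title, truncated constructs of this kind were used to study dominant-negative suppression of Cav2.2 synthesis.
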