Features (pLannotate 1.2.2; 18 found; start..end, strand, type, name):
      1..330     -  promoter       SV40 promoter: SV40 enhancer and early promoter
    351..782     -  CDS            POL (fragment): DPOL_ADE05 - Experimental evidence at protein level: Swiss-Prot protein existence level 1. Eukaryotic-type DNA polymerase involved in viral genomic replication. DNA synthesis is protein primed, and acts in a strand displacement replication. Assembles in complex with viral pTP, DBP, host NFIA and host POU2F1/OCT1 on viral origin of replication. The polymerase covalently transfers dCMP onto pTP, thereby initiating complementary strand synthesis. From Human adenovirus C serotype 5 (HAdV-5) (Human adenovirus 5).
    799..1028    +  intron         chimeric intron: chimera between introns from adenovirus and immunoglobulin heavy chain genes
   1075..1100    -  misc_feature   MCS (fragment): pBluescript multiple cloning site
   1110..2558    +  CDS            CACNA1B (fragment): CAC1B_RABIT - Also known as CACH5, CACNL1A5. Experimental evidence at protein level: Swiss-Prot protein existence level 1. Voltage-sensitive calcium channels (VSCC) mediate the entry of calcium ions into excitable cells and are also involved in a variety of calcium-dependent processes, including muscle contraction, hormone or neurotransmitter release, gene expression, cell motility, cell division and cell death. The isoform alpha-1B gives rise to N-type calcium currents. N-type calcium channels belong to the 'high-voltage activated' (HVA) group and are specifically blocked by omega-conotoxin-
   2581..2597    +  promoter       chicken β-actin promoter (fragment): contains a 21-bp deletion relative to the standard chicken β-actin promoter
   2683..3246    +  CDS            DHFR: mouse dihydrofolate reductase; Mus musculus Dhfr
   3327..3410    +  CDS            large T antigen (fragment): large T antigen from SV40 (simian virus 40)
   3433..3567    +  polyA_signal   SV40 poly(A) signal: SV40 polyadenylation signal
   3575..3925    -  CDS            PTP (fragment): TERM_ADE02 - Experimental evidence at protein level: Swiss-Prot protein existence level 1. Protein covalently bound to the viral DNA that acts as a primer for viral genomic replication by DNA strand displacement. Assembles on the viral origin of replication in an initiation complex with viral polymerase, DBP, host NFIA and host POU2F1/OCT1. During initiation, the polymerase covalently couples the first dCTP with Ser- 580 of pTP. The terminal protein stimulates the template activity over 20 fold compared to protein-free templates. Neo-synthesized viral genomes are linked to two preterminal prot
   3956..4112    +  ncRNA          VA: Accession: RF00102 - VA RNA
   4175..4228    -  CDS            lacI (fragment): lac repressor; lacI; The lac repressor binds to the lac operator to inhibit transcription in E. coli. This inhibition can be relieved by adding lactose or isopropyl-β-D-thiogalactopyranoside (IPTG).
   4411..4999    -  rep_origin     ori: high-copy-number ColE1/pMB1/pBR322/pUC origin of replication
   5170..6030    -  CDS            AmpR: β-lactamase; bla; confers resistance to ampicillin, carbenicillin, and related antibiotics
   6031..6135    -  promoter       AmpR promoter: bla
   6230..6265    +  CDS            rop (fragment): Rop protein, which maintains plasmids at low copy number; rop
   6367..6466    +  misc_feature   bom (fragment): basis of mobility region from pBR322
   6472..6626    -  CDS            lacZα (fragment): LacZα fragment of β-galactosidase; lacZ fragment
>Addgene plasmid #206127 | Cav2.2 DomI pMT2 | addgene full sequence | sequence record 411169 | Addgene NGS Result
TTTGCAAAAGCCTAGGCCTCCAAAAAAGCCTCCTCACTACTTCTGGAATAGCTCAGAGGCCGAGGCGGCC
TCGGCCTCTGCATAAATAAAAAAAATTAGTCAGCCATGGGGCGGAGAATGGGCGGAACTGGGCGGAGTTA
GGGGCGGGATGGGCGGAGTTAGGGGCGGGACTATGGTTGCTGACTAATTGAGATGCATGCTTTGCATACT
TCTGCCTGCTGGGGAGCCTGGGGACTTTCCACACCTGGTTGCTGACTAATTGAGATGCATGCTTTGCATA
CTTCTGCCTGCTGGGGAGCCTGGGGACTTTCCACACCCTAACTGACACACATTCCACAGGATCCGGTCGC
GCGAATTTCGAGCGGTGTTCCGCGGTCCTCCTCGTATAGAAACTCGGACCACTCTGAGACGAAGGCTCGC
GTCCAGGCCAGCACGAAGGAGGCTAAGTGGGAGGGGTAGCGGTCGTTGTCCACTAGGGGGTCCACTCGCT
CCAGGGTGTGAAGACACATGTCGCCCTCTTCGGCATCAAGGAAGGTGATTGGTTTATAGGTGTAGGCCAC
GTGACCGGGTGTTCCTGAAGGGGGGCTATAAAAGGGGGTGGGGGCGCGTTCGTCCTCACTCTCTTCCGCA
TCGCTGTCTGCGAGGGCCAGCTGTTGGGCTCGCGGTTGAGGACAAACTCTTCGCGGTCTTTCCAGTACTC
TTGGATCGGAAACCCGTCGGCCTCCGAACGGTACTCCGCCACCGAGGGACCTGAGCGAGTCCGCATCGAC
CGGATCGGAAAACCTCTCGACTGTTGGGGTGAGTACTCCCTCTCAAAAGCGGGCATGACTTCTGCGCTAA
GATTGTCAGTTTCCAAAAACGAGGAGGATTTGATATTCACCTGGCCCGCGGTGATGCCTTTGAGGGTGGC
CGCGTCCATCTGGTCAGAAAAGACAATCTTTTTGTTGTCAAGCTTGAGGTGTGGCAGGCTTGAGATCTGG
CCATACACTTGAGTGACAATGACATCCACTTTGCCTTTCTCTCCACAGGTGTCCACTCCCAGGTCCAACT
GCAGGCGAGCCTGAATTCCTCGAGGGTACCGGGCCCCCCCTCGAGGTCGAAGCTTGATCATGGTCCGCTT
CGGGGACGAGCTGGGCGGCCGCTATGGGGGCGCGGGCGGCGCGGAGCGGGCCCGGGGCGGCGGGGCCGGC
GGGGCTGGCGGCCCGGGCCCCGGGGGGCTGCCGCCGGGCCAGCGGGTCCTCTACAAACAGTCGATCGCGC
AGCGCGCGCGGACCATGGCGCTGTACAACCCCATCCCGGTCAAGCAGAACTGCTTCACCGTCAACCGCTC
GCTCTTCGTCTTCAGCGAGGACAACGTCGTCCGCAAATACGCCAAGCGCATCACCGAGTGGCCTCCGTTC
GAGTACATGATCCTGGCCACCATCATCGCCAACTGCATCGTGCTGGCCCTGGAGCAGCACCTCCCTGACG
GGGACAAGACGCCTATGTCCGAGCGCCTGGATGACACCGAGCCCTACTTCATTGGGATCTTCTGCTTCGA
GGCGGGGATCAAGATCCTGGCCCTGGGCTTTGTTCTGCACAAGGGCTCCTATCTGCGGAACGGCTGGAAC
GTCATGGACTTCGTGGTAGTCCTCACGGGGATTCTTGCCACAGCCGGAACCGACTTCGACCTGCGAACGC
TGAGGGCTGTGCGTGTGCTAAGGCCCCTGAAGCTGGTGTCTGGGATTCCGAGCTTGCAGGTGGTGCTCAA
GTCCATCATGAAGGCCATGGTCCCGCTGCTGCAGATCGGGCTGCTGCTCTTCTTCGCCATCCTCATGTTT
GCCATCATCGGCCTCGAGTTCTACATGGGCAAGTTCCACAAGGCCTGCTTCCCCAACAGCACAGACCCAG
ATCCCGTGGGTGACTTCCCCTGTGGCAAGGAGGCCCCGGCCCGGCTCTGTGAGGGAGACACGGAGTGCCG
GGAGTACTGGGCCGGACCCAACTTTGGTATCACCAACTTTGACAACATCCTGTTTGCCATCTTGACCGTG
TTCCAGTGCATCACCATGGAGGGCTGGACTGACATCCTCTACAATACAAACGATGCAGCCGGCAACACGT
GGAACTGGCTCTACTTCATCCCTCTCATCATCATCGGCTCCTTCTTCATGCTCAACCTGGTGCTGGGTGT
GCTCTCAGGAGAGTTTGCTAAGGAGCGCGAGAGAGTGGAGAACCGCCGCGCCTTCCTGAAGCTCCGGCGG
CAGCAGCAGATTGAGCGGGAGCTCAACGGGTACCTGGAGTGGATCTTCAAGGCTGAGGAAGTCATGCTGG
CTGAGGAGGACAGGAACGCAGAGGAGAAGTCCCCTCTGGATGCAGTGTTGAAGAGAGCAGCTGCCAAGAA
GAGCAGAAGCGACCTGATCCAGGCCGAGGAGGGGGAGGGCCGGCTCACAGGCCTCTGTGCTCCCGGTTCC
CCGTTCGCCCGTGCCAGCCTGAAAAGCGGGAAGACGGAGAGCTCGTCGTACTTCCGGAGGAAGGAGAAGA
TGTTCCGCTTCTTCATCCGGCGCATGGTGAAGGCACAGTAAACTAGTGCGGCCGCAATTCCGGGGGGGGG
GGGGGGGGGGACAGCTCAGGGCTGCGATTTCGCGCCAAACTTGACGGCAATCCTAGCGTGAAGGCTGGTA
GGATTTTATCCCCGCTGCCATCATGGTTCGACCATTGAACTGCATCGTCGCCGTGTCCCAAAATATGGGG
ATTGGCAAGAACGGAGACCTACCCTGGCCTCCGCTCAGGAACGAGTTCAAGTACTTCCAAAGAATGACCA
CAACCTCTTCAGTGGAAGGTAAACAGAATCTGGTGATTATGGGTAGGAAAACCTGGTTCTCCATTCCTGA
GAAGAATCGACCTTTAAAGGACAGAATTAATATAGTTCTCAGTAGAGAACTCAAAGAACCACCACGAGGA
GCTCATTTTCTTGCCAAAAGTTTGGATGATGCCTTAAGACTTATTGAACAACCGGAATTGGCAAGTAAAG
TAGACATGGTTTGGATAGTCGGAGGCAGTTCTGTTTACCAGGAAGCCATGAATCAACCAGGCCACCTCAG
ACTCTTTGTGACAAGGATCATGCAGGAATTTGAAAGTGACACGTTTTTCCCAGAAATTGATTTGGGGAAA
TATAAACTTCTCCCAGAATACCCAGGCGTCCTCTCTGAGGTCCAGGAGGAAAAAGGCATCAAGTATAAGT
TTGAAGTCTACGAGAAGAAAGACTAACAGGAAGATGCTTTCAAGTTCTCTGCTCCCCTCCTAAAGCTATG
CATTTTTATAAGACCATGGGACTTTTGCTGGCTTTAGATCATAATCAGCCATACCACATTTGTAGAGGTT
TTACTTGCTTTAAAAAACCTCCCACACCTCCCCCTGAACCTGAAACATAAAATGAATGCAATTGTTGTTG
TTAACTTGTTTATTGCAGCTTATAATGGTTACAAATAAAGCAATAGCATCACAAATTTCACAAATAAAGC
ATTTTTTTCACTGCATTCTAGTTGTGGTTTGTCCAAACTCATCAATGTATCTTATCATGTCTGGATCCCC
GGCCAACGGTCTGGTGACCCGGCTGCGAGAGCTCGGTGTACCTGAGACGCGAGTAAGCCCTTGAGTCAAA
GACGTAGTCGTTGCAAGTCCGCACCAGGTACTGATATCCCACCAAAAAGTGCGGCGGCGGCTGGCGGTAG
AGGGGCCAGCGTAGGGTGGCCGGGGCTCCGGGGGCGAGGTCTTCCAACATAAGGCGATGATATCCGTAGA
TGTACCTGGACATCCAGGTGATGCCGGCGGCGGTGGTGGAGGCGCGCGGAAAGTCGCGGACGCGGTTCCA
GATGTTGCGCAGCGGCAAAAAGTGCTCCATGGTCGGGACGCTCTGGCCGGTGAGGCGTGCGCAGTCGTTG
ACGCTCTAGACCGTGCAAAAGGAGAGCCTGTAAGCGGGCACTCTTCCGTGGTCTGGTGGATAAATTCGCA
AGGGTATCATGGCGGACGACCGGGGTTCGAACCCCGGATCCGGCCGTCCGCCGTGATCCATGCGGTTACC
GCCCGCGTGTCGAACCCAGGTGTGCGACGTCAGACAACGGGGGAGCGCTCCTTTTGGCTTCCTTCCAGGC
GCGGCGGCTGCTGCGCTAGCTTTTTTGGCGAGCTCGAATTAATTCTGCATTAATGAATCGGCCAACGCGC
GGGGAGAGGCGGTTTGCGTATTGGGCGCTCTTCCGCTTCCTCGCTCACTGACTCGCTGCGCTCGGTCGTT
CGGCTGCGGCGAGCGGTATCAGCTCACTCAAAGGCGGTAATACGGTTATCCACAGAATCAGGGGATAACG
CAGGAAAGAACATGTGAGCAAAAGGCCAGCAAAAGGCCAGGAACCGTAAAAAGGCCGCGTTGCTGGCGTT
TTTCCATAGGCTCCGCCCCCCTGACGAGCATCACAAAAATCGACGCTCAAGTCAGAGGTGGCGAAACCCG
ACAGGACTATAAAGATACCAGGCGTTTCCCCCTGGAAGCTCCCTCGTGCGCTCTCCTGTTCCGACCCTGC
CGCTTACCGGATACCTGTCCGCCTTTCTCCCTTCGGGAAGCGTGGCGCTTTCTCATAGCTCACGCTGTAG
GTATCTCAGTTCGGTGTAGGTCGTTCGCTCCAAGCTGGGCTGTGTGCACGAACCCCCCGTTCAGCCCGAC
CGCTGCGCCTTATCCGGTAACTATCGTCTTGAGTCCAACCCGGTAAGACACGACTTATCGCCACTGGCAG
CAGCCACTGGTAACAGGATTAGCAGAGCGAGGTATGTAGGCGGTGCTACAGAGTTCTTGAAGTGGTGGCC
TAACTACGGCTACACTAGAAGAACAGTATTTGGTATCTGCGCTCTGCTGAAGCCAGTTACCTTCGGAAAA
AGAGTTGGTAGCTCTTGATCCGGCAAACAAACCACCGCTGGTAGCGGTGGTTTTTTTGTTTGCAAGCAGC
AGATTACGCGCAGAAAAAAAGGATCTCAAGAAGATCCTTTGATCTTTTCTACGGGGTCTGACGCTCAGTG
GAACGAAAACTCACGTTAAGGGATTTTGGTCATGAGATTATCAAAAAGGATCTTCACCTAGATCCTTTTA
AATTAAAAATGAAGTTTTAAATCAATCTAAAGTATATATGAGTAAACTTGGTCTGACAGTTACCAATGCT
TAATCAGTGAGGCACCTATCTCAGCGATCTGTCTATTTCGTTCATCCATAGTTGCCTGACTCCCCGTCGT
GTAGATAACTACGATACGGGAGGGCTTACCATCTGGCCCCAGTGCTGCAATGATACCGCGAGACCCACGC
TCACCGGCTCCAGATTTATCAGCAATAAACCAGCCAGCCGGAAGGGCCGAGCGCAGAAGTGGTCCTGCAA
CTTTATCCGCCTCCATCCAGTCTATTAATTGTTGCCGGGAAGCTAGAGTAAGTAGTTCGCCAGTTAATAG
TTTGCGCAACGTTGTTGCCATTGCTACAGGCATCGTGGTGTCACGCTCGTCGTTTGGTATGGCTTCATTC
AGCTCCGGTTCCCAACGATCAAGGCGAGTTACATGATCCCCCATGTTGTGCAAAAAAGCGGTTAGCTCCT
TCGGTCCTCCGATCGTTGTCAGAAGTAAGTTGGCCGCAGTGTTATCACTCATGGTTATGGCAGCACTGCA
TAATTCTCTTACTGTCATGCCATCCGTAAGATGCTTTTCTGTGACTGGTGAGTACTCAACCAAGTCATTC
TGAGAATAGTGTATGCGGCGACCGAGTTGCTCTTGCCCGGCGTCAATACGGGATAATACCGCGCCACATA
GCAGAACTTTAAAAGTGCTCATCATTGGAAAACGTTCTTCGGGGCGAAAACTCTCAAGGATCTTACCGCT
GTTGAGATCCAGTTCGATGTAACCCACTCGTGCACCCAACTGATCTTCAGCATCTTTTACTTTCACCAGC
GTTTCTGGGTGAGCAAAAACAGGAAGGCAAAATGCCGCAAAAAAGGGAATAAGGGCGACACGGAAATGTT
GAATACTCATACTCTTCCTTTTTCAATATTATTGAAGCATTTATCAGGGTTATTGTCTCATGAGCGGATA
CATATTTGAATGTATTTAGAAAAATAAACAAATAGGGGTTCCGCGCACATTTCCCCGAAAAGTGCCACCT
GACGTCTAAGAAACCATTATTATCATGACATTAACCTATAAAAATAGGCGTATCACGAGGCCCTTTCGTC
TCGCGCGTTTCGGTGATGACGGTGAAAACCTCTGACACATGCAGCTCCCGGAGACGGTCACAGCTTGTCT
GTAAGCGGATGCCGGGAGCAGACAAGCCCGTCAGGGCGCGTCAGCGGGTGTTGGCGGGTGTCGGGGCTGG
CTTAACTATGCGGCATCAGAGCAGATTGTACTGAGAGTGCACCATATGCGGTGTGAAATACCGCACAGAT
GCGTAAGGAGAAAATACCGCATCAGGCGCCATTCGCCATTCAGGCTGCGCAACTGTTGGGAAGGGCGATC
GGTGCGGGCCTCTTCGCTATTACGCCAGCTGGCGAAAGGGGGATGTGCTGCAAGGCGATTAAGTTGGGTA
ACGCCAGGGTTTTCCCAGTCACGACGTTGTAAAACGACGGCCAGTGCCAAGCTT
